Addgene plasmid #192585: Ef1a-somBiPOLES-mCerulean-IRES-Puro
Purpose: lentiviral vector for bidirectional optogenetic manipulation of Cre-positive neurons
Depositing lab: Simon Wiegert. Depositing organization: Universitaetsklinikum Hamburg-Eppendorf.
Backbone
  Vector backbone: pLV
  Backbone size w/o insert (bp): 8715
  Vector type: Mammalian Expression, Lentiviral
  Selectable markers: Puromycin
Growth in bacteria
  Bacterial resistance: Ampicillin, 100 μg/mL
  Growth temperature: 37°C
  Growth strain: NEB Stable
  Copy number: High Copy
Gene/Insert
  Gene/Insert name: somBiPOLES
  Species: Synthetic; Guillardia theta; Chlamydomonas noctigama
  Insert size (bp): 3276
  Promoter: Ef1-alpha
  Tag / fusion protein: soma-targeting motif from Kv2.1 channel (C terminal on insert)
  Cloning method: Restriction Enzyme; 5′ cloning site BamHI (not destroyed); 3′ cloning site unspecified (destroyed during cloning)
Terms and licenses: Academic/Nonprofit Terms; Industry Terms: Not Available to Industry
Depositor comments: The insert contains the fluorescence tag mCerulean3 in between the 2 channelrhodopsins (C-terminal of GtACR2)
How to cite: Ef1a-somBiPOLES-mCerulean-IRES-Puro was a gift from Simon Wiegert (Addgene plasmid # 192585 ; http://n2t.net/addgene:192585 ; RRID:Addgene_192585)
