[The description below was written by a language model from this plasmid's Addgene catalogue record and pLannotate feature annotations shown in this document.]
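Description:
Ef1a-somBiPOLES-mCerulean-IRES-Puro is a lentiviral mammalian expression plasmid built on a pLV backbone, about 12 kb in total. It is maintained in E. coli through a high-copy ColE1/pUC-type origin and an ampicillin resistance gene. The annotated HIV-1 transfer-vector elements are two truncated LTRs flanking the cassette, the Ψ packaging signal with a short gag fragment, the Rev response element for Rev-dependent nuclear export of the genomic RNA, the cPPT/CTS, and a WPRE downstream of the payload to boost transcript stability and expression. Fragments of nef and rev, a lac promoter/operator remnant and an SV40 poly(A) signal in the backbone are also annotated.

The payload is driven by the human EF-1α core promoter with its intron A. It encodes somBiPOLES, a synthetic tandem fusion of two channelrhodopsins. The anion-conducting GtACR2 from Guillardia theta lies at the N-terminal end; it is not itself annotated in the feature table but is named in the depositor comments. It is followed by a short Kir2.1 (KCNJ2)-derived segment, mCerulean3, a fragment of the H+/K+-ATPase β subunit as a linker, the red-light-driven Chrimson from Chlamydomonas noctigama, and a C-terminal Kv2.1 (Kcnb1) soma-targeting motif. Pairing an inhibitory and an excitatory opsin in one protein allows bidirectional optical control of the same cell, with cyan fluorescence reporting expression. An EMCV IRES then drives puromycin N-acetyltransferase from the same transcript, allowing selection of transduced cells. The stated purpose mentions Cre-positive neurons, but no lox sites or inverted cassette are annotated, so expression appears constitutive from the features shown.
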