Features (pLannotate 1.2.2; 27 found; start..end, strand, type, name):
    244..501     +  LTR            5' LTR (truncated): truncated 5' long terminal repeat (LTR) from HIV-1
    651..673     -  protein_bind   lac operator (fragment): The lac repressor binds to the lac operator to inhibit transcription in E. coli. This inhibition can be relieved by adding lactose or isopropyl-β-D-thiogalactopyranoside (IPTG). lac repressor encoded by lacI
    677..707     -  promoter       lac promoter: promoter for the E. coli lac operon
    722..743     -  protein_bind   CAP binding site: CAP binding activates transcription in the presence of cAMP. E. coli catabolite activator protein
    756..848     -  CDS            lacI (fragment): lac repressor; lacI; The lac repressor binds to the lac operator to inhibit transcription in E. coli. This inhibition can be relieved by adding lactose or isopropyl-β-D-thiogalactopyranoside (IPTG).
   1031..1619    -  rep_origin     ori: high-copy-number ColE1/pMB1/pBR322/pUC origin of replication
   1790..2650    -  CDS            AmpR: β-lactamase; bla; confers resistance to ampicillin, carbenicillin, and related antibiotics
   2651..2755    -  promoter       AmpR promoter: bla
   2803..2937    +  polyA_signal   SV40 poly(A) signal: SV40 polyadenylation signal
   3104..3433    +  CDS            nef (fragment): NEF_HV1BR - Experimental evidence at protein level: Swiss-Prot protein existence level 1. Extracellular Nef protein targets CD4(+) T-lymphocytes for apoptosis by interacting with CXCR4 surface receptors (PubMed:14990729). From Human immunodeficiency virus type 1 group M subtype B (isolate BRU/LAI) (HIV-1).
   3481..3738    +  LTR            5' LTR (truncated): truncated 5' long terminal repeat (LTR) from HIV-1
   3785..3910    +  misc_feature   HIV-1 Ψ: packaging signal of human immunodeficiency virus type 1
   3894..4232    +  CDS            HIV-1 gag (fragment): gag protein from human immunodeficiency virus 1; gag
   4407..4640    +  misc_feature   RRE: The Rev response element (RRE) of HIV-1 allows for Rev-dependent mRNA export from the nucleus to the cytoplasm.
   5017..5117    +  CDS            Rev (fragment): human immunodeficiency virus 1 (HIV-1) Rev protein; rev; enhances nuclear export of unspliced and incompletely spliced viral mRNAs
   5132..5247    +  misc_feature   cPPT/CTS: central polypurine tract and central termination sequence of HIV-1 (lacking the first T)
   5325..5536    +  promoter       EF-1α core promoter: core promoter for human elongation factor EF-1α
   5537..6475    +  intron         EF-1α intron A: intron upstream of the start codon of human EF-1α
   7379..7438    +  CDS            KCNJ2 (fragment): KCNJ2_HUMAN - Also known as IRK1. Experimental evidence at protein level: Swiss-Prot protein existence level 1. Probably participates in establishing action potential waveform and excitability of neuronal and muscle tissues. Inward rectifier potassium channels are characterized by a greater tendency to allow potassium to flow into the cell rather than out of it. Their voltage dependence is regulated by the concentration of extracellular potassium; as external potassium is raised, the voltage range of the channel opening shifts to more positive voltages. The inward rectification is mainly due t
   7448..8158    +  CDS            mCerulean3: mCerulean3 is a basic (constitutively fluorescent) cyan fluorescent protein published in 2011, derived from Aequorea victoria. It is reported to be a somewhat slowly-maturing monomer with very low acid sensitivity.
   8165..8476    +  CDS            Atp4b (fragment): ATP4B_MOUSE - Experimental evidence at protein level: Swiss-Prot protein existence level 1. The beta subunit of the gastric H(+)/K(+) ATPase pump which transports H(+) ions in exchange for K(+) ions across the apical membrane of parietal cells. Plays a structural and regulatory role in the assembly and membrane targeting of a functionally active pump (By similarity). Within a transport cycle, the transfer of a H(+) ion across the membrane is coupled to ATP hydrolysis and is associated with a transient phosphorylation of the alpha subunit that shifts the pump conformation from inward-facing (E1
   8519..9562    +  CDS            Chrimson: red light-drivable channelrhodopsin from Chlamydomonas noctigama (Klapoetke et al., 2014)
   9569..9763    +  CDS            Kcnb1 (fragment): KCNB1_RAT - Experimental evidence at protein level: Swiss-Prot protein existence level 1. Voltage-gated potassium channel that mediates transmembrane potassium transport in excitable membranes, primarily in the brain, but also in the pancreas and cardiovascular system. Contributes to the regulation of the action potential (AP) repolarization, duration and frequency of repetitive AP firing in neurons, muscle cells and endocrine cells and plays a role in homeostatic attenuation of electrical excitability throughout the brain (PubMed:10024359, PubMed:10618149, PubMed:12451110, PubMed:17379638, Pu
   9877..10438   +  misc_feature   IRES: internal ribosome entry site (IRES) of the encephalomyocarditis virus (EMCV)
  10441..11040   +  CDS            PuroR: puromycin N-acetyltransferase; pac from Streptomyces alboniger; confers resistance to puromycin
  11064..11652   +  misc_feature   WPRE: woodchuck hepatitis virus posttranscriptional regulatory element
  11669..196     +  CDS            nef (fragment) (across the origin): NEF_HV1BR - Experimental evidence at protein level: Swiss-Prot protein existence level 1. Extracellular Nef protein targets CD4(+) T-lymphocytes for apoptosis by interacting with CXCR4 surface receptors (PubMed:14990729). From Human immunodeficiency virus type 1 group M subtype B (isolate BRU/LAI) (HIV-1).
>Addgene plasmid #192585 | Ef1a-somBiPOLES-mCerulean-IRES-Puro | addgene full sequence | sequence record 379281 | Addgene NGS Result
GTGCTACAAGCTAGTACCAGTTGAGCCAGATAAGGTAGAAGAGGCCAATAAAGGAGAGAACACCAGCTTG
TTACACCCTGTGAGCCTGCATGGGATGGATGACCCGGAGAGAGAAGTGTTAGAGTGGAGGTTTGACAGCC
GCCTAGCATTTCATCACGTGGCCCGAGAGCTGCATCCGGAGTACTTCAAGAACTGCTGATATCGAGCTTG
CTACAAGGGACTTTCCGCTGGGGACTTTCCAGGGAGGCGTGGCCTGGGCGGGACTGGGGAGTGGCGAGCC
CTCAGATCCTGCATATAAGCAGCTGCTTTTTGCCTGTACTGGGTCTCTCTGGTTAGACCAGATCTGAGCC
TGGGAGCTCTCTGGCTAACTAGGGAACCCACTGCTTAAGCCTCAATAAAGCTTGCCTTGAGTGCTTCAAG
TAGTGTGTGCCCGTCTGTTGTGTGACTCTGGTAACTAGAGATCCCTCAGACCCTTTTAGTCAGTGTGGAA
AATCTCTAGCAGTAGTAGTTCATGTCATCTTATTATTCAGTATTTATAACTTGCAAAGAAATGAATATCA
GAGAGTGAGAGGCCTTGACATTGCTAGCGTTTACCGTCGACCTCTAGCTAGAGCTTGGCGTAATCATGGT
CATAGCTGTTTCCTGTGTGAAATTGTTATCCGCTCACAATTCCACACAACATACGAGCCGGAAGCATAAA
GTGTAAAGCCTGGGGTGCCTAATGAGTGAGCTAACTCACATTAATTGCGTTGCGCTCACTGCCCGCTTTC
CAGTCGGGAAACCTGTCGTGCCAGCTGCATTAATGAATCGGCCAACGCGCGGGGAGAGGCGGTTTGCGTA
TTGGGCGCTCTTCCGCTTCCTCGCTCACTGACTCGCTGCGCTCGGTCGTTCGGCTGCGGCGAGCGGTATC
AGCTCACTCAAAGGCGGTAATACGGTTATCCACAGAATCAGGGGATAACGCAGGAAAGAACATGTGAGCA
AAAGGCCAGCAAAAGGCCAGGAACCGTAAAAAGGCCGCGTTGCTGGCGTTTTTCCATAGGCTCCGCCCCC
CTGACGAGCATCACAAAAATCGACGCTCAAGTCAGAGGTGGCGAAACCCGACAGGACTATAAAGATACCA
GGCGTTTCCCCCTGGAAGCTCCCTCGTGCGCTCTCCTGTTCCGACCCTGCCGCTTACCGGATACCTGTCC
GCCTTTCTCCCTTCGGGAAGCGTGGCGCTTTCTCATAGCTCACGCTGTAGGTATCTCAGTTCGGTGTAGG
TCGTTCGCTCCAAGCTGGGCTGTGTGCACGAACCCCCCGTTCAGCCCGACCGCTGCGCCTTATCCGGTAA
CTATCGTCTTGAGTCCAACCCGGTAAGACACGACTTATCGCCACTGGCAGCAGCCACTGGTAACAGGATT
AGCAGAGCGAGGTATGTAGGCGGTGCTACAGAGTTCTTGAAGTGGTGGCCTAACTACGGCTACACTAGAA
GAACAGTATTTGGTATCTGCGCTCTGCTGAAGCCAGTTACCTTCGGAAAAAGAGTTGGTAGCTCTTGATC
CGGCAAACAAACCACCGCTGGTAGCGGTGGTTTTTTTGTTTGCAAGCAGCAGATTACGCGCAGAAAAAAA
GGATCTCAAGAAGATCCTTTGATCTTTTCTACGGGGTCTGACGCTCAGTGGAACGAAAACTCACGTTAAG
GGATTTTGGTCATGAGATTATCAAAAAGGATCTTCACCTAGATCCTTTTAAATTAAAAATGAAGTTTTAA
ATCAATCTAAAGTATATATGAGTAAACTTGGTCTGACAGTTACCAATGCTTAATCAGTGAGGCACCTATC
TCAGCGATCTGTCTATTTCGTTCATCCATAGTTGCCTGACTCCCCGTCGTGTAGATAACTACGATACGGG
AGGGCTTACCATCTGGCCCCAGTGCTGCAATGATACCGCGAGACCCACGCTCACCGGCTCCAGATTTATC
AGCAATAAACCAGCCAGCCGGAAGGGCCGAGCGCAGAAGTGGTCCTGCAACTTTATCCGCCTCCATCCAG
TCTATTAATTGTTGCCGGGAAGCTAGAGTAAGTAGTTCGCCAGTTAATAGTTTGCGCAACGTTGTTGCCA
TTGCTACAGGCATCGTGGTGTCACGCTCGTCGTTTGGTATGGCTTCATTCAGCTCCGGTTCCCAACGATC
AAGGCGAGTTACATGATCCCCCATGTTGTGCAAAAAAGCGGTTAGCTCCTTCGGTCCTCCGATCGTTGTC
AGAAGTAAGTTGGCCGCAGTGTTATCACTCATGGTTATGGCAGCACTGCATAATTCTCTTACTGTCATGC
CATCCGTAAGATGCTTTTCTGTGACTGGTGAGTACTCAACCAAGTCATTCTGAGAATAGTGTATGCGGCG
ACCGAGTTGCTCTTGCCCGGCGTCAATACGGGATAATACCGCGCCACATAGCAGAACTTTAAAAGTGCTC
ATCATTGGAAAACGTTCTTCGGGGCGAAAACTCTCAAGGATCTTACCGCTGTTGAGATCCAGTTCGATGT
AACCCACTCGTGCACCCAACTGATCTTCAGCATCTTTTACTTTCACCAGCGTTTCTGGGTGAGCAAAAAC
AGGAAGGCAAAATGCCGCAAAAAAGGGAATAAGGGCGACACGGAAATGTTGAATACTCATACTCTTCCTT
TTTCAATATTATTGAAGCATTTATCAGGGTTATTGTCTCATGAGCGGATACATATTTGAATGTATTTAGA
AAAATAAACAAATAGGGGTTCCGCGCACATTTCCCCGAAAAGTGCCACCTGACGTCGACGGATCGGGAGA
TCAACTTGTTTATTGCAGCTTATAATGGTTACAAATAAAGCAATAGCATCACAAATTTCACAAATAAAGC
ATTTTTTTCACTGCATTCTAGTTGTGGTTTGTCCAAACTCATCAATGTATCTTATCATGTCTGGATCAAC
TGGATAACTCAAGCTAACCAAAATCATCCCAAACTTCCCACCCCATACCCTATTACCACTGCCAATTACC
TGTGGTTTCATTTACTCTAAACCTGTGATTCCTCTGAATTATTTTCATTTTAAAGAAATTGTATTTGTTA
AATATGTACTACAAACTTAGTAGTTGGAAGGGCTAATTCACTCCCAAAGAAGACAAGATATCCTTGATCT
GTGGATCTACCACACACAAGGCTACTTCCCTGATTAGCAGAACTACACACCAGGGCCAGGGGTCAGATAT
CCACTGACCTTTGGATGGTGCTACAAGCTAGTACCAGTTGAGCCAGATAAGGTAGAAGAGGCCAATAAAG
GAGAGAACACCAGCTTGTTACACCCTGTGAGCCTGCATGGGATGGATGACCCGGAGAGAGAAGTGTTAGA
GTGGAGGTTTGACAGCCGCCTAGCATTTCATCACGTGGCCCGAGAGCTGCATCCGGAGTACTTCAAGAAC
TGCTGATATCGAGCTTGCTACAAGGGACTTTCCGCTGGGGACTTTCCAGGGAGGCGTGGCCTGGGCGGGA
CTGGGGAGTGGCGAGCCCTCAGATCCTGCATATAAGCAGCTGCTTTTTGCCTGTACTGGGTCTCTCTGGT
TAGACCAGATCTGAGCCTGGGAGCTCTCTGGCTAACTAGGGAACCCACTGCTTAAGCCTCAATAAAGCTT
GCCTTGAGTGCTTCAAGTAGTGTGTGCCCGTCTGTTGTGTGACTCTGGTAACTAGAGATCCCTCAGACCC
TTTTAGTCAGTGTGGAAAATCTCTAGCAGTGGCGCCCGAACAGGGACTTGAAAGCGAAAGGGAAACCAGA
GGAGCTCTCTCGACGCAGGACTCGGCTTGCTGAAGCGCGCACGGCAAGAGGCGAGGGGCGGCGACTGGTG
AGTACGCCAAAAATTTTGACTAGCGGAGGCTAGAAGGAGAGAGATGGGTGCGAGAGCGTCAGTATTAAGC
GGGGGAGAATTAGATCGCGATGGGAAAAAATTCGGTTAAGGCCAGGGGGAAAGAAAAAATATAAATTAAA
ACATATAGTATGGGCAAGCAGGGAGCTAGAACGATTCGCAGTTAATCCTGGCCTGTTAGAAACATCAGAA
GGCTGTAGACAAATACTGGGACAGCTACAACCATCCCTTCAGACAGGATCAGAAGAACTTAGATCATTAT
ATAATACAGTAGCAACCCTCTATTGTGTGCATCAAAGGATAGAGATAAAAGACACCAAGGAAGCTTTAGA
CAAGATAGAGGAAGAGCAAAACAAAAGTAAGACCACCGCACAGCAAGCGGCCGGCCGCTGATCTTCAGAC
CTGGAGGAGGAGATATGAGGGACAATTGGAGAAGTGAATTATATAAATATAAAGTAGTAAAAATTGAACC
ATTAGGAGTAGCACCCACCAAGGCAAAGAGAAGAGTGGTGCAGAGAGAAAAAAGAGCAGTGGGAATAGGA
GCTTTGTTCCTTGGGTTCTTGGGAGCAGCAGGAAGCACTATGGGCGCAGCGTCAATGACGCTGACGGTAC
AGGCCAGACAATTATTGTCTGGTATAGTGCAGCAGCAGAACAATTTGCTGAGGGCTATTGAGGCGCAACA
GCATCTGTTGCAACTCACAGTCTGGGGCATCAAGCAGCTCCAGGCAAGAATCCTGGCTGTGGAAAGATAC
CTAAAGGATCAACAGCTCCTGGGGATTTGGGGTTGCTCTGGAAAACTCATTTGCACCACTGCTGTGCCTT
GGAATGCTAGTTGGAGTAATAAATCTCTGGAACAGATTTGGAATCACACGACCTGGATGGAGTGGGACAG
AGAAATTAACAATTACACAAGCTTAATACACTCCTTAATTGAAGAATCGCAAAACCAGCAAGAAAAGAAT
GAACAAGAATTATTGGAATTAGATAAATGGGCAAGTTTGTGGAATTGGTTTAACATAACAAATTGGCTGT
GGTATATAAAATTATTCATAATGATAGTAGGAGGCTTGGTAGGTTTAAGAATAGTTTTTGCTGTACTTTC
TATAGTGAATAGAGTTAGGCAGGGATATTCACCATTATCGTTTCAGACCCACCTCCCAACCCCGAGGGGA
CCCGACAGGCCCGAAGGAATAGAAGAAGAAGGTGGAGAGAGAGACAGAGACAGATCCATTCGATTAGTGA
ACGGATCTCGACGGTATCGCCTTTAAAAGAAAAGGGGGGATTGGGGGGTACAGTGCAGGGGAAAGAATAG
TAGACATAATAGCAACAGACATACAAACTAAAGAATTACAAAAACAAATTACAAAAATTCAAAATTTTCG
GGTTTATTACAGGGACAGCAGAGATCCAGTTTATCGATGAGGCCCTTTCGTCTTCACTCGAGGTGCCCGT
CAGTGGGCAGAGCGCACATCGCCCACAGTCCCCGAGAAGTTGGGGGGAGGGGTCGGCAATTGAACCGGTG
CCTAGAGAAGGTGGCGCGGGGTAAACTGGGAAAGTGATGTCGTGTACTGGCTCCGCCTTTTTCCCGAGGG
TGGGGGAGAACCGTATATAAGTGCAGTAGTCGCCGTGAACGTTCTTTTTCGCAACGGGTTTGCCGCCAGA
ACACAGGTAAGTGCCGTGTGTGGTTCCCGCGGGCCTGGCCTCTTTACGGGTTATGGCCCTTGCGTGCCTT
GAATTACTTCCACCTGGCTGCAGTACGTGATTCTTGATCCCGAGCTTCGGGTTGGAAGTGGGTGGGAGAG
TTCGAGGCCTTGCGCTTAAGGAGCCCCTTCGCCTCGTGCTTGAGTTGAGGCCTGGCCTGGGCGCTGGGGC
CGCCGCGTGCGAATCTGGTGGCACCTTCGCGCCTGTCTCGCTGCTTTCGATAAGTCTCTAGCCATTTAAA
ATTTTTGATGACCTGCTGCGACGCTTTTTTTCTGGCAAGATAGTCTTGTAAATGCGGGCCAAGATCTGCA
CACTGGTATTTCGGTTTTTGGGGCCGCGGGCGGCGACGGGGCCCGTGCGTCCCAGCGCACATGTTCGGCG
AGGCGGGGCCTGCGAGCGCGGCCACCGAGAATCGGACGGGGGTAGTCTCAAGCTGGCCGGCCTGCTCTGG
TGCCTGGCCTCGCGCCGCCGTGTATCGCCCCGCCCTGGGCGGCAAGGCTGGCCCGGTCGGCACCAGTTGC
GTGAGCGGAAAGATGGCCGCTTCCCGGCCCTGCTGCAGGGAGCTCAAAATGGAGGACGCGGCGCTCGGGA
GAGCGGGCGGGTGAGTCACCCACACAAAGGAAAAGGGCCTTTCCGTCCTCAGCCGTCGCTTCATGTGACT
CCACGGAGTACCGGGCGCCGTCCAGGCACCTCGATTAGTTCTCGAGCTTTTGGAGTACGTCGTCTTTAGG
TTGGGGGGAGGGGTTTTATGCGATGGAGTTTCCCCACACTGAGTGGGTGGAGACTGAAGTTAGGCCAGCT
TGGCACTTGATGTAATTCTCCTTGGAATTTGCCCTTTTTGAGTTTGGATCTTGGTTCATTCTCAAGCCTC
AGACAGTGGTTCAAAGTTTTTTTCTTCCATTTCAGGTGTCGTGAGGATCCATGGCATCACAGGTCGTCTA
TGGGGAATGGGCATCAACTCACACCGAGTGCTACAATATGTCCAGAATCGACTCCACCTTCGTCTCACTG
CTGCAGCTGGTGTGGGCCGTGGTCTCAGGCTGCCAGACAATCTTCATGATTAGCAGGGCTCCCAAGGTCC
CTTGGGAGTCCGTGTACCTGCCCTTTGTCGAATCTATCACTTATGCACTGGCCAGTACTGGCAACGGAAC
CCTGCAGATGAGGGACGGCAGATTCTTTCCTTGGAGCCGAATGGCCTCCTGGCTGTGCACCTGTCCAATC
ATGCTGGGACAGATTTCTAACATGGCTCTGGTGAAGTACAAAAGTATCCCACTGAATCCCATTGCACAGG
CCGCTTCCATCATTAGAGTGGTCATGGGAATCACCGCTACAATTTCTCCCGCAGAGTATATGAAGTGGCT
GTTCTTTTTCTTTGGGGCCACCTGCCTGGTGTTCGAGTACAGTGTGGTCTTCACAATCTTTCAAGTGGGG
CTGTATGGCTTTGAATCTGTCGGGACACCTCTGGCACAGAAGGTGGTGGTGAGGATCAAGATGCTGCGCC
TGATCTTCTTTATTGCTTGGACTATGTTCCCAATCGTGTGGCTGATTTCACCCACCGGAGTCTGCGTGAT
CCACGAGAACGTGAGCGCCATTCTGTACCTGCTGGCTGACGGCCTGTGCAAAAATACATATGGAGTGATC
CTGTGGAGCACTGCCTGGGGAGTGCTGGAAGGGAAGTGGGACCCCGCATGTCTGCCAGGGCAGGAGAAAC
CCGAAGCCGACGATCCTTTTGGCCTGAATCACGAGAAGAATGCCCCTCCTAACGACGAAGTCAATATCAG
AATGTTTGGAAGGGGACGTACGGCGGCCAAGAGCAGGATCACCAGCGAGGGCGAGTACATCCCCCTGGAC
CAGATCGACATCAACGTGGCGGTACCCGTGAGCAAGGGCGAGGAGCTGTTCACCGGGGTGGTGCCCATCC
TGGTCGAGCTGGACGGCGACGTAAACGGCCACAAGTTCAGCGTGTCCGGCGAGGGCGAGGGCGATGCCAC
CTACGGCAAGCTGACCCTGAAGTTCATCTGCACCACCGGCAAGCTGCCCGTGCCCTGGCCCACCCTCGTG
ACCACCCTGAGCTGGGGCGTGCAGTGCTTCGCCCGCTACCCCGACCACATGAAGCAGCACGACTTCTTCA
AGTCCGCCATGCCCGAAGGCTACGTCCAGGAGCGCACCATCTTCTTCAAGGACGACGGCAACTACAAGAC
CCGCGCCGAGGTGAAGTTCGAGGGCGACACCCTGGTGAACCGCATCGAGCTGAAGGGCATCGACTTCAAG
GAGGACGGCAACATCCTGGGGCACAAGCTGGAGTACAACGCCATCCACGGCAACGTCTATATCACCGCCG
ACAAGCAGAAGAACGGCATCAAGGCCAACTTCGGCCTCAACTGCAACATCGAGGACGGCAGCGTGCAGCT
CGCCGACCACTACCAGCAGAACACCCCCATCGGCGACGGCCCCGTGCTGCTGCCCGACAACCACTACCTG
AGCACCCAGTCCAAGCTGAGCAAAGACCCCAACGAGAAGCGCGATCACATGGTCCTGCTGGAGTTCGTGA
CCGCCGCCGGGATCACTCTCGGCATGGACGAGCTGTATACCGGTGCAGCCCTGCAGGAGAAGAAGTCATG
CAGCCAGCGCATGGCCGAATTCCGGCAATACTGTTGGAACCCGGACACTGGGCAGATGCTGGGCCGCACC
CCAGCCCGGTGGGTGTGGATCAGCCTGTACTATGCAGCTTTCTACGTGGTCATGACTGGGCTCTTTGCCT
TGTGCATCTATGTGCTGATGCAGACCATTGATCCCTACACCCCCGACTACCAGGACCAGTTAAAGTCACC
GGGGGTAACCTTGAGACCGGATGTGTATGGGGAAAGAGGGCTGCAGATTTCCTACAACATCTCTGAAAAC
AGCTCTAGACAGGCCCAGATCACCGGACGTCCGGAGGGAGCTGTACAAGAGCTGATCAGCAGCGCCACCA
GATCTCTGTTTGCCGCCGGAGGCATCAACCCTTGGCCTAACCCCTACCACCACGAGGACATGGGCTGTGG
AGGAATGACACCTACAGGCGAGTGCTTCAGCACCGAGTGGTGGTGTGACCCTTCTTACGGACTGAGCGAC
GCCGGATACGGATATTGCTTCGTGGAGGCCACAGGCGGCTACCTGGTCGTGGGAGTGGAGAAGAAGCAGG
CTTGGCTGCACAGCAGAGGCACACCAGGAGAAAAGATCGGCGCCCAGGTCTGCCAGTGGATTGCTTTCAG
CATCGCCATCGCCCTGCTGACATTCTACGGCTTCAGCGCTTGGAAGGCCACTTGCGGTTGGGAGGAGGTC
TACGTCTGTTGCGTCGAGGTGCTGTTCGTGACCCTGGAGATCTTCAAGGAGTTCAGCAGCCCCGCCACAG
TGTACCTGTCTACCGGCAACCACGCCTATTGCCTGCGCTACTTCGAGTGGCTGCTGTCTTGCCCCGTGAT
CCTGATCAAGCTGAGCAACCTGAGCGGCCTGAAGAACGACTACAGCAAGCGGACCATGGGCCTGATCGTG
TCTTGCGTGGGAATGATCGTGTTCGGCATGGCCGCAGGACTGGCTACCGATTGGCTCAAGTGGCTGCTGT
ATATCGTGTCTTGCATCTACGGCGGCTACATGTACTTCCAGGCCGCCAAGTGCTACGTGGAAGCCAACCA
CAGCGTGCCTAAAGGCCATTGCCGCATGGTCGTGAAGCTGATGGCCTACGCTTACTTCGCCTCTTGGGGC
AGCTACCCAATCCTCTGGGCAGTGGGACCAGAAGGACTGCTGAAGCTGAGCCCTTACGCCAACAGCATCG
GCCACAGCATCTGCGACATCATCGCCAAGGAGTTTTGGACCTTCCTGGCCCACCACCTGAGGATCAAGAT
CCACGAGCACATCCTGATCCACGGCGACATCCGGAAGACCACCAAGATGGAGATCGGAGGCGAGGAGGTG
GAAGTGGAAGAGTTCGTGGAGGAGGAGGACGAGGACACAGTGCTCGAGCAGAGCCAGCCCATCCTGAACA
CCAAGGAGATGGCCCCCCAGAGCAAGCCCCCCGAGGAGCTGGAGATGAGCAGCATGCCCAGCCCCGTGGC
CCCCCTGCCCGCCCGCACCGAGGGCGTGATCGACATGCGCAGCATGAGCAGCATCGACAGCTTCATCAGC
TGCGCCACCGACTTCCCCGAGGCCACCCGCTTCTGATCTAGAAAGCTATTCCTCGAGGGCGGCCGCTCTA
GAGTCGACGGGCCGCGGTAACAATTGTTAACTAACTTAAGCTAGCAACGGTTTCCCTCTAGCGGGATCAA
TTCCGCCCCCCCCCCCTAACGTTACTGGCCGAAGCCGCTTGGAATAAGGCCGGTGTGCGTTTGTCTATAT
GTTATTTTCCACCATATTGCCGTCTTTTGGCAATGTGAGGGCCCGGAAACCTGGCCCTGTCTTCTTGACG
AGCATTCCTAGGGGTCTTTCCCCTCTCGCCAAAGGAATGCAAGGTCTGTTGAATGTCGTGAAGGAAGCAG
TTCCTCTGGAAGCTTCTTGAAGACAAACAACGTCTGTAGCGACCCTTTGCAGGCAGCGGAACCCCCCACC
TGGCGACAGGTGCCTCTGCGGCCAAAAGCCACGTGTATAAGATACACCTGCAAAGGCGGCACAACCCCAG
TGCCACGTTGTGAGTTGGATAGTTGTGGAAAGAGTCAAATGGCTCTCCTCAAGCGTATTCAACAAGGGGC
TGAAGGATGCCCAGAAGGTACCCCATTGTATGGGATCTGATCTGGGGCCTCGGTGCACATGCTTTACATG
TGTTTAGTCGAGGTTAAAAAAACGTCTAGGCCCCCCGAACCACGGGGACGTGGTTTTCCTTTGAAAAACA
CGATAATACCATGACCGAGTACAAGCCCACGGTGCGCCTCGCCACCCGCGACGACGTCCCCAGGGCCGTA
CGCACCCTCGCCGCCGCGTTCGCCGACTACCCCGCCACGCGCCACACCGTCGATCCGGACCGCCACATCG
AGCGGGTCACCGAGCTGCAAGAACTCTTCCTCACGCGCGTCGGGCTCGACATCGGCAAGGTGTGGGTCGC
GGACGACGGCGCCGCGGTGGCGGTCTGGACCACGCCGGAGAGCGTCGAAGCGGGGGCGGTGTTCGCCGAG
ATCGGCCCGCGCATGGCCGAGTTGAGCGGTTCCCGGCTGGCCGCGCAGCAACAGATGGAAGGCCTCCTGG
CGCCGCACCGGCCCAAGGAGCCCGCGTGGTTCCTGGCCACCGTCGGCGTCTCGCCCGACCACCAGGGCAA
GGGTCTGGGCAGCGCCGTCGTGCTCCCCGGAGTGGAGGCGGCCGAGCGCGCCGGGGTGCCCGCCTTCCTG
GAGACCTCCGCGCCCCGCAACCTCCCCTTCTACGAGCGGCTCGGCTTCACCGTCACCGCCGACGTCGAGG
TGCCCGAAGGACCGCGCACCTGGTGCATGACCCGCAAGCCCGGTGCCTGACCCGGGCGGGGCGCGTCTGG
AACAATCAACCTCTGGATTACAAAATTTGTGAAAGATTGACTGGTATTCTTAACTATGTTGCTCCTTTTA
CGCTATGTGGATACGCTGCTTTAATGCCTTTGTATCATGCTATTGCTTCCCGTATGGCTTTCATTTTCTC
CTCCTTGTATAAATCCTGGTTGCTGTCTCTTTATGAGGAGTTGTGGCCCGTTGTCAGGCAACGTGGCGTG
GTGTGCACTGTGTTTGCTGACGCAACCCCCACTGGTTGGGGCATTGCCACCACCTGTCAGCTCCTTTCCG
GGACTTTCGCTTTCCCCCTCCCTATTGCCACGGCGGAACTCATCGCCGCCTGCCTTGCCCGCTGCTGGAC
AGGGGCTCGGCTGTTGGGCACTGACAATTCCGTGGTGTTGTCGGGGAAGCTGACGTCCTTTCCATGGCTG
CTCGCCTGTGTTGCCACCTGGATTCTGCGCGGGACGTCCTTCTGCTACGTCCCTTCGGCCCTCAATCCAG
CGGACCTTCCTTCCCGCGGCCTGCTGCCGGCTCTGCGGCCTCTTCCGCGTCTTCGCCTTCGCCCTCAGAC
GAGTCGGATCTCCCTTTGGGCCGCCTCCCCGCCTGGAATTAATTCTGCAGTCGAGACCTAGAAAAACATG
GAGCAATCACAAGTAGCAATACAGCAGCTACCAATGCTGATTGTGCCTGGCTAGAAGCACAAGAGGAGGA
GGAGGTGGGTTTTCCAGTCACACCTCAGGTACCTTTAAGACCAATGACTTACAAGGCAGCTGTAGATCTT
AGCCACTTTTTAAAAGAAAAGAGGGGACTGGAAGGGCTAATTCACTCCCAACGAAGACAAGATATCCTTG
ATCTGTGGATCTACCACACACAAGGCTACTTCCCTGATTAGCAGAACTACACACCAGGGCCAGGGGTCAG
ATATCCACTGACCTTTGGATG
