>Addgene plasmid #192585 | Ef1a-somBiPOLES-mCerulean-IRES-Puro | depositor partial sequence | sequence record 373150 | somBiPOLES-mCerulean-IRES-Puro insert
ATGGCATCACAGGTCGTCTATGGGGAATGGGCATCAACTCACACCGAGTGCTACAATATGTCCAGAATCG
ACTCCACCTTCGTCTCACTGCTGCAGCTGGTGTGGGCCGTGGTCTCAGGCTGCCAGACAATCTTCATGAT
TAGCAGGGCTCCCAAGGTCCCTTGGGAGTCCGTGTACCTGCCCTTTGTCGAATCTATCACTTATGCACTG
GCCAGTACTGGCAACGGAACCCTGCAGATGAGGGACGGCAGATTCTTTCCTTGGAGCCGAATGGCCTCCT
GGCTGTGCACCTGTCCAATCATGCTGGGACAGATTTCTAACATGGCTCTGGTGAAGTACAAAAGTATCCC
ACTGAATCCCATTGCACAGGCCGCTTCCATCATTAGAGTGGTCATGGGAATCACCGCTACAATTTCTCCC
GCAGAGTATATGAAGTGGCTGTTCTTTTTCTTTGGGGCCACCTGCCTGGTGTTCGAGTACAGTGTGGTCT
TCACAATCTTTCAAGTGGGGCTGTATGGCTTTGAATCTGTCGGGACACCTCTGGCACAGAAGGTGGTGGT
GAGGATCAAGATGCTGCGCCTGATCTTCTTTATTGCTTGGACTATGTTCCCAATCGTGTGGCTGATTTCA
CCCACCGGAGTCTGCGTGATCCACGAGAACGTGAGCGCCATTCTGTACCTGCTGGCTGACGGCCTGTGCA
AAAATACATATGGAGTGATCCTGTGGAGCACTGCCTGGGGAGTGCTGGAAGGGAAGTGGGACCCCGCATG
TCTGCCAGGGCAGGAGAAACCCGAAGCCGACGATCCTTTTGGCCTGAATCACGAGAAGAATGCCCCTCCT
AACGACGAAGTCAATATCAGAATGTTTGGAAGGGGACGTACGGCGGCCAAGAGCAGGATCACCAGCGAGG
GCGAGTACATCCCCCTGGACCAGATCGACATCAACGTGGCGGTACCCGTGAGCAAGGGCGAGGAGCTGTT
CACCGGGGTGGTGCCCATCCTGGTCGAGCTGGACGGCGACGTAAACGGCCACAAGTTCAGCGTGTCCGGC
GAGGGCGAGGGCGATGCCACCTACGGCAAGCTGACCCTGAAGTTCATCTGCACCACCGGCAAGCTGCCCG
TGCCCTGGCCCACCCTCGTGACCACCCTGAGCTGGGGCGTGCAGTGCTTCGCCCGCTACCCCGACCACAT
GAAGCAGCACGACTTCTTCAAGTCCGCCATGCCCGAAGGCTACGTCCAGGAGCGCACCATCTTCTTCAAG
GACGACGGCAACTACAAGACCCGCGCCGAGGTGAAGTTCGAGGGCGACACCCTGGTGAACCGCATCGAGC
TGAAGGGCATCGACTTCAAGGAGGACGGCAACATCCTGGGGCACAAGCTGGAGTACAACGCCATCCACGG
CAACGTCTATATCACCGCCGACAAGCAGAAGAACGGCATCAAGGCCAACTTCGGCCTCAACTGCAACATC
GAGGACGGCAGCGTGCAGCTCGCCGACCACTACCAGCAGAACACCCCCATCGGCGACGGCCCCGTGCTGC
TGCCCGACAACCACTACCTGAGCACCCAGTCCAAGCTGAGCAAAGACCCCAACGAGAAGCGCGATCACAT
GGTCCTGCTGGAGTTCGTGACCGCCGCCGGGATCACTCTCGGCATGGACGAGCTGTATACCGGTGCAGCC
CTGCAGGAGAAGAAGTCATGCAGCCAGCGCATGGCCGAATTCCGGCAATACTGTTGGAACCCGGACACTG
GGCAGATGCTGGGCCGCACCCCAGCCCGGTGGGTGTGGATCAGCCTGTACTATGCAGCTTTCTACGTGGT
CATGACTGGGCTCTTTGCCTTGTGCATCTATGTGCTGATGCAGACCATTGATCCCTACACCCCCGACTAC
CAGGACCAGTTAAAGTCACCGGGGGTAACCTTGAGACCGGATGTGTATGGGGAAAGAGGGCTGCAGATTT
CCTACAACATCTCTGAAAACAGCTCTAGACAGGCCCAGATCACCGGACGTCCGGAGGGAGCTGTACAAGA
GCTGATCAGCAGCGCCACCAGATCTCTGTTTGCCGCCGGAGGCATCAACCCTTGGCCTAACCCCTACCAC
CACGAGGACATGGGCTGTGGAGGAATGACACCTACAGGCGAGTGCTTCAGCACCGAGTGGTGGTGTGACC
CTTCTTACGGACTGAGCGACGCCGGATACGGATATTGCTTCGTGGAGGCCACAGGCGGCTACCTGGTCGT
GGGAGTGGAGAAGAAGCAGGCTTGGCTGCACAGCAGAGGCACACCAGGAGAAAAGATCGGCGCCCAGGTC
TGCCAGTGGATTGCTTTCAGCATCGCCATCGCCCTGCTGACATTCTACGGCTTCAGCGCCTGGAAGGCCA
CTTGCGGTTGGGAGGAGGTCTACGTCTGTTGCGTCGAGGTGCTGTTCGTGACCCTGGAGATCTTCAAGGA
GTTCAGCAGCCCCGCCACAGTGTACCTGTCTACCGGCAACCACGCCTATTGCCTGCGCTACTTCGAGTGG
CTGCTGTCTTGCCCCGTGATCCTGATCAAGCTGAGCAACCTGAGCGGCCTGAAGAACGACTACAGCAAGC
GGACCATGGGCCTGATCGTGTCTTGCGTGGGAATGATCGTGTTCGGCATGGCCGCAGGACTGGCTACCGA
TTGGCTCAAGTGGCTGCTGTATATCGTGTCTTGCATCTACGGCGGCTACATGTACTTCCAGGCCGCCAAG
TGCTACGTGGAAGCCAACCACAGCGTGCCTAAAGGCCATTGCCGCATGGTCGTGAAGCTGATGGCCTACG
CTTACTTCGCCTCTTGGGGCAGCTACCCAATCCTCTGGGCAGTGGGACCAGAAGGACTGCTGAAGCTGAG
CCCTTACGCCAACAGCATCGGCCACAGCATCTGCGACATCATCGCCAAGGAGTTTTGGACCTTCCTGGCC
CACCACCTGAGGATCAAGATCCACGAGCACATCCTGATCCACGGCGACATCCGGAAGACCACCAAGATGG
AGATCGGAGGCGAGGAGGTGGAAGTGGAAGAGTTCGTGGAGGAGGAGGACGAGGACACAGTGCTCGAGCA
GAGCCAGCCCATCCTGAACACCAAGGAGATGGCCCCCCAGAGCAAGCCCCCCGAGGAGCTGGAGATGAGC
AGCATGCCCAGCCCCGTGGCCCCCCTGCCCGCCCGCACCGAGGGCGTGATCGACATGCGCAGCATGAGCA
GCATCGACAGCTTCATCAGCTGCGCCACCGACTTCCCCGAGGCCACCCGCTTCTGATCTAGAAAGCTATT
CCTCGAGGGCGGCCGCTCTAGAGTCGACGGGCCGCGGTAACAATTGTTAACTAACTTAAGCTAGCAACGG
TTTCCCTCTAGCGGGATCAATTCCGCCCCCCCCCCCTAACGTTACTGGCCGAAGCCGCTTGGAATAAGGC
CGGTGTGCGTTTGTCTATATGTTATTTTCCACCATATTGCCGTCTTTTGGCAATGTGAGGGCCCGGAAAC
CTGGCCCTGTCTTCTTGACGAGCATTCCTAGGGGTCTTTCCCCTCTCGCCAAAGGAATGCAAGGTCTGTT
GAATGTCGTGAAGGAAGCAGTTCCTCTGGAAGCTTCTTGAAGACAAACAACGTCTGTAGCGACCCTTTGC
AGGCAGCGGAACCCCCCACCTGGCGACAGGTGCCTCTGCGGCCAAAAGCCACGTGTATAAGATACACCTG
CAAAGGCGGCACAACCCCAGTGCCACGTTGTGAGTTGGATAGTTGTGGAAAGAGTCAAATGGCTCTCCTC
AAGCGTATTCAACAAGGGGCTGAAGGATGCCCAGAAGGTACCCCATTGTATGGGATCTGATCTGGGGCCT
CGGTGCACATGCTTTACATGTGTTTAGTCGAGGTTAAAAAAACGTCTAGGCCCCCCGAACCACGGGGACG
TGGTTTTCCTTTGAAAAACACGATAATACCATGACCGAGTACAAGCCCACGGTGCGCCTCGCCACCCGCG
ACGACGTCCCCAGGGCCGTACGCACCCTCGCCGCCGCGTTCGCCGACTACCCCGCCACGCGCCACACCGT
CGATCCGGACCGCCACATCGAGCGGGTCACCGAGCTGCAAGAACTCTTCCTCACGCGCGTCGGGCTCGAC
ATCGGCAAGGTGTGGGTCGCGGACGACGGCGCCGCGGTGGCGGTCTGGACCACGCCGGAGAGCGTCGAAG
CGGGGGCGGTGTTCGCCGAGATCGGCCCGCGCATGGCCGAGTTGAGCGGTTCCCGGCTGGCCGCGCAGCA
ACAGATGGAAGGCCTCCTGGCGCCGCACCGGCCCAAGGAGCCCGCGTGGTTCCTGGCCACCGTCGGCGTC
TCGCCCGACCACCAGGGCAAGGGTCTGGGCAGCGCCGTCGTGCTCCCCGGAGTGGAGGCGGCCGAGCGCG
CCGGGGTGCCCGCCTTCCTGGAGACCTCCGCGCCCCGCAACCTCCCCTTCTACGAGCGGCTCGGCTTCAC
CGTCACCGCCGACGTCGAGGTGCCCGAAGGACCGCGCACCTGGTGCATGACCCGCAAGCCCGGTGCCTGA
